>Addgene plasmid #98974 | pUC CBA-SpCas9D10Anickase.EF1a-BFP.sgLMNApair3 | addgene full sequence | sequence record 199217 | Addgene Partial NGS Result
GCGGAGAGGTGCGGCGGCAGCCAATCAGAGCGGCGCGCTCCGAAAGTTTCCTTTTATGGCGAGGCGGCGG
CGGCGGCGGCCCTATAAAAAGCGAAGCGCGCGGCGGGCGGGAGTCGCTGCGCGCTGCCTTCGCCCCGTGC
CCCGCTCCGCCGCCGCCTCGCGCCGCCCGCCCCGGCTCTGACTGACCGCGTTACTCCCACAGGTGAGCGG
GCGGGACGGCCCTTCTCCTCCGGGCTGTAATTAGCTGAGCAAGAGGTAAGGGTTTAAGGGATGGTTGGTT
GGTGGGGTATTAATGTTTAATTACCTGGAGCACCTGCCTGAAATCACTTTTTTTCAGGTTGGACCGGTGC
CACCATGGACTATAAGGACCACGACGGAGACTACAAGGATCATGATATTGATTACAAAGACGATGACGAT
AAGATGGCCCCAAAGAAGAAGCGGAAGGTCGGTATCCACGGAGTCCCAGCAGCCGACAAGAAGTACAGCA
TCGGCCTGGCCATCGGCACCAACTCTGTGGGCTGGGCCGTGATCACCGACGAGTACAAGGTGCCCAGCAA
GAAATTCAAGGTGCTGGGCAACACCGACCGGCACAGCATCAAGAAGAACCTGATCGGAGCCCTGCTGTTC
GACAGCGGCGAAACAGCCGAGGCCACCCGGCTGAAGAGAACCGCCAGAAGAAGATACACCAGACGGAAGA
ACCGGATCTGCTATCTGCAAGAGATCTTCAGCAACGAGATGGCCAAGGTGGACGACAGCTTCTTCCACAG
ACTGGAAGAGTCCTTCCTGGTGGAAGAGGATAAGAAGCACGAGCGGCACCCCATCTTCGGCAACATCGTG
GACGAGGTGGCCTACCACGAGAAGTACCCCACCATCTACCACCTGAGAAAGAAACTGGTGGACAGCACCG
ACAAGGCCGACCTGCGGCTGATCTATCTGGCCCTGGCCCACATGATCAAGTTCCGGGGCCACTTCCTGAT
CGAGGGCGACCTGAACCCCGACAACAGCGACGTGGACAAGCTGTTCATCCAGCTGGTGCAGACCTACAAC
CAGCTGTTCGAGGAAAACCCCATCAACGCCAGCGGCGTGGACGCCAAGGCCATCCTGTCTGCCAGACTGA
GCAAGAGCAGACGGCTGGAAAATCTGATCGCCCAGCTGCCCGGCGAGAAGAAGAATGGCCTGTTCGGCAA
CCTGATTGCCCTGAGCCTGGGCCTGACCCCCAACTTCAAGAGCAACTTCGACCTGGCCGAGGATGCCAAA
CTGCAGCTGAGCAAGGACACCTACGACGACGACCTGGACAACCTGCTGGCCCAGATCGGCGACCAGTACG
CCGACCTGTTTCTGGCCGCCAAGAACCTGTCCGACGCCATCCTGCTGAGCGACATCCTGAGAGTGAACAC
CGAGATCACCAAGGCCCCCCTGAGCGCCTCTATGATCAAGAGATACGACGAGCACCACCAGGACCTGACC
CTGCTGAAAGCTCTCGTGCGGCAGCAGCTGCCTGAGAAGTACAAAGAGATTTTCTTCGACCAGAGCAAGA
ACGGCTACGCCGGCTACATTGACGGCGGAGCCAGCCAGGAAGAGTTCTACAAGTTCATCAAGCCCATCCT
GGAAAAGATGGACGGCACCGAGGAACTGCTCGTGAAGCTGAACAGAGAGGACCTGCTGCGGAAGCAGCGG
ACCTTCGACAACGGCAGCATCCCCCACCAGATCCACCTGGGAGAGCTGCACGCCATTCTGCGGCGGCAGG
AAGATTTTTACCCATTCCTGAAGGACAACCGGGAAAAGATCGAGAAGATCCTGACCTTCCGCATCCCCTA
CTACGTGGGCCCTCTGGCCAGGGGAAACAGCAGATTCGCCTGGATGACCAGAAAGAGCGAGGAAACCATC
ACCCCCTGGAACTTCGAGGAAGTGGTGGACAAGGGCGCTTCCGCCCAGAGCTTCATCGAGCGGATGACCA
ACTTCGATAAGAACCTGCCCAACGAGAAGGTGCTGCCCAAGCACAGCCTGCTGTACGAGTACTTCACCGT
GTATAACGAGCTGACCAAAGTGAAATACGTGACCGAGGGAATGAGAAAGCCCGCCTTCCTGAGCGGCGAG
CAGAAAAAGGCCATCGTGGACCTGCTGTTCAAGACCAACCGGAAAGTGACCGTGAAGCAGCTGAAAGAGG
ACTACTTCAAGAAAATCGAGTGCTTCGACTCCGTGGAAATCTCCGGCGTGGAAGATCGGTTCAACGCCTC
CCTGGGCACATACCACGATCTGCTGAAAATTATCAAGGACAAGGACTTCCTGGACAATGAGGAAAACGAG
GACATTCTGGAAGATATCGTGCTGACCCTGACACTGTTTGAGGACAGAGAGATGATCGAGGAACGGCTGA
AAACCTATGCCCACCTGTTCGACGACAAAGTGATGAAGCAGCTGAAGCGGCGGAGATACACCGGCTGGGG
CAGGCTGAGCCGGAAGCTGATCAACGGCATCCGGGACAAGCAGTCCGGCAAGACAATCCTGGATTTCCTG
AAGTCCGACGGCTTCGCCAACAGAAACTTCATGCAGCTGATCCACGACGACAGCCTGACCTTTAAAGAGG
ACATCCAGAAAGCCCAGGTGTCCGGCCAGGGCGATAGCCTGCACGAGCACATTGCCAATCTGGCCGGCAG
CCCCGCCATTAAGAAGGGCATCCTGCAGACAGTGAAGGTGGTGGACGAGCTCGTGAAAGTGATGGGCCGG
CACAAGCCCGAGAACATCGTGATCGAAATGGCCAGAGAGAACCAGACCACCCAGAAGGGACAGAAGAACA
GCCGCGAGAGAATGAAGCGGATCGAAGAGGGCATCAAAGAGCTGGGCAGCCAGATCCTGAAAGAACACCC
CGTGGAAAACACCCAGCTGCAGAACGAGAAGCTGTACCTGTACTACCTGCAGAATGGGCGGGATATGTAC
GTGGACCAGGAACTGGACATCAACCGGCTGTCCGACTACGATGTGGACCATATCGTGCCTCAGAGCTTTC
TGAAGGACGACTCCATCGACAACAAGGTGCTGACCAGAAGCGACAAGAACCGGGGCAAGAGCGACAACGT
GCCCTCCGAAGAGGTCGTGAAGAAGATGAAGAACTACTGGCGGCAGCTGCTGAACGCCAAGCTGATTACC
CAGAGAAAGTTCGACAATCTGACCAAGGCCGAGAGAGGCGGCCTGAGCGAACTGGATAAGGCCGGCTTCA
TCAAGAGACAGCTGGTGGAAACCCGGCAGATCACAAAGCACGTGGCACAGATCCTGGACTCCCGGATGAA
CACTAAGTACGACGAGAATGACAAGCTGATCCGGGAAGTGAAAGTGATCACCCTGAAGTCCAAGCTGGTG
TCCGATTTCCGGAAGGATTTCCAGTTTTACAAAGTGCGCGAGATCAACAACTACCACCACGCCCACGACG
CCTACCTGAACGCCGTCGTGGGAACCGCCCTGATCAAAAAGTACCCTAAGCTGGAAAGCGAGTTCGTGTA
CGGCGACTACAAGGTGTACGACGTGCGGAAGATGATCGCCAAGAGCGAGCAGGAAATCGGCAAGGCTACC
GCCAAGTACTTCTTCTACAGCAACATCATGAACTTTTTCAAGACCGAGATTACCCTGGCCAACGGCGAGA
TCCGGAAGCGGCCTCTGATCGAGACAAACGGCGAAACCGGGGAGATCGTGTGGGATAAGGGCCGGGATTT
TGCCACCGTGCGGAAAGTGCTGAGCATGCCCCAAGTGAATATCGTGAAAAAGACCGAGGTGCAGACAGGC
GGCTTCAGCAAAGAGTCTATCCTGCCCAAGAGGAACAGCGATAAGCTGATCGCCAGAAAGAAGGACTGGG
ACCCTAAGAAGTACGGCGGCTTCGACAGCCCCACCGTGGCCTATTCTGTGCTGGTGGTGGCCAAAGTGGA
AAAGGGCAAGTCCAAGAAACTGAAGAGTGTGAAAGAGCTGCTGGGGATCACCATCATGGAAAGAAGCAGC
TTCGAGAAGAATCCCATCGACTTTCTGGAAGCCAAGGGCTACAAAGAAGTGAAAAAGGACCTGATCATCA
AGCTGCCTAAGTACTCCCTGTTCGAGCTGGAAAACGGCCGGAAGAGAATGCTGGCCTCTGCCGGCGAACT
GCAGAAGGGAAACGAACTGGCCCTGCCCTCCAAATATGTGAACTTCCTGTACCTGGCCAGCCACTATGAG
AAGCTGAAGGGCTCCCCCGAGGATAATGAGCAGAAACAGCTGTTTGTGGAACAGCACAAGCACTACCTGG
ACGAGATCATCGAGCAGATCAGCGAGTTCTCCAAGAGAGTGATCCTGGCCGACGCTAATCTGGACAAAGT
GCTGTCCGCCTACAACAAGCACCGGGATAAGCCCATCAGAGAGCAGGCCGAGAATATCATCCACCTGTTT
ACCCTGACCAATCTGGGAGCCCCTGCCGCCTTCAAGTACTTTGACACCACCATCGACCGGAAGAGGTACA
CCAGCACCAAAGAGGTGCTGGACGCCACCCTGATCCACCAGAGCATCACCGGCCTGTACGAGACACGGAT
CGACCTGTCTCAGCTGGGAGGCGACAAAAGGCCGGCGGCCACGAAAAAGGCCGGCCAGGCAAAAAAGAAA
AAGTAAGAATTCCTAGAGCTCGCTGATCAGCCTCGACTGTGCCTTCTAGTTGCCAGCCATCTGTTGTTTG
CCCCTCCCCCGTGCCTTCCTTGACCCTGGAAGGTGCCACTCCCACTGTCCTTTCCTAATAAAATGAGGAA
ATTGCATCGCATTGTCTGAGTAGGTGTCATTCTATTCTGGGGGGTGGGGTGGGGCAGGACAGCAAGGGGG
AGGATTGGGAAGAGAATAGCAGGCATGCTGGGGAGCGGCCGCAGGAACCCCTAGTGATGGAGTTGGCCAC
TCCCTCTCTGCGCGCTCGCTCGCTCACTGAGGCCGGGCGACCAAAGGTCGCCCGACGCCCGGGCTTTGCC
CGGGCGGCCTCAGTGAGCGAGCGAGCGCGCAGCTGCCTGCAGGGGCGCCTGATGCGGTATTTTCTCCTTA
CGCATCTGTGCGGTATTTCACACCGCATA
[95 nt withheld, positions 5070-5164]
T
[46 nt withheld, positions 5166-5211]
C
[141 nt withheld, positions 5213-5353]
CCTTTGACGTTGGAGTCCACGTTCTTT
[37 nt withheld, positions 5381-5417]
ACTCTATCTCGGGCTATTCTTTTGATTTATAAGGGATTTTGCCGATTTCGGTCTATTGGTTAAAAAATGA
GCTGATTTAACAAAAATTTAACGCGAATTTTAACAAAATATTAACGTTTACAATTTTATGGTGCACTCTC
AGTACAATCTGCTCTGATGCCGCATAGTTAAGCCAGCCCCGACACCCGCCAACACCCGCTGACGCGCCCT
GACGGGCTTGTCTGCTCCCGGCATCCGCTTACAGACAAGCTGTGACCGTCTCCGGGAGCTGCATGTGTCA
GAGGTTTTCACCGTCATCACCGAAACGCGCGAGACGAAAGGGCCTCGTGATACGCCTATTTTTATAGGTT
AATGTCATGATAATAATGGTTTCTTAGACGTCAGGTGGCACTTTTCGGGGAAATGTGCGCGGAACCCCTA
TTTGTTTATTTTTCTAAATACATTCAAATATGTATCCGCTCATGAGACAATAACCCTGATAAATGCTTCA
ATAATATTGAAAAAGGAAGAGTATGAGTATTCAACATTTCCGTGTCGCCCTTATTCCCTTTTTTGCGGCA
TTTTGCCTTCCTGTTTTTGCTCACCCAGAAACGCTGGTGAAAGTAAAAGATGCTGAAGATCAGTTGGGTG
CACGAGTGGGTTACATCGAACTGGATCTCAACAGCGGTAAGATCCTTGAGAGTTTTCGCCCCGAAGAACG
TTTTCCAATGATGAGCACTTTTAAAGTTCTGCTATGTGGCGCGGTATTATCCCGTATTGACGCCGGGCAA
GAGCAACTCGGTCGCCGCATACACTATTCTCAGAATGACTTGGTTGAGTACTCACCAGTCACAGAAAAGC
ATCTTACGGATGGCATGACAGTAAGAGAATTATGCAGTGCTGCCATAACCATGAGTGATAACACTGCGGC
CAACTTACTTCTGACAACGATCGGAGGACCGAAGGAGCTAACCGCTTTTTTGCACAACATGGGGGATCAT
GTAACTCGCCTTGATCGTTGGGAACCGGAGCTGAATGAAGCCATACCAAACGACGAGCGTGACACCACGA
TGCCTGTAGCAATGGCAACAACGTTGCGCAAACTATTAACTGGCGAACTACTTACTCTAGCTTCCCGGCA
ACAATTAATAGACTGGATGGAGGCGGATAAAGTTGCAGGACCACTTCTGCGCTCGGCCCTTCCGGCTGGC
TGGTTTATTGCTGATAAATCTGGAGCCGGTGAGCGTGGAAGCCGCGGTATCATTGCAGCACTGGGGCCAG
ATGGTAAGCCCTCCCGTATCGTAGTTATCTACACGACGGGGAGTCAGGCAACTATGGATGAACGAAATAG
ACAGATCGCTGAGATAGGTGCCTCACTGATTAAGCATTGGTAACTGTCAGACCAAGTTTACTCATATATA
CTTTAGATTGATTTAAAACTTCATTTTTAATTTAAAAGGATCTAGGTGAAGATCCTTTTTGATAATCTCA
TGACCAAAATCCCTTAACGTGAGTTTTCGTTCCACTGAGCGTCAGACCCCGTAGAAAAGATCAAAGGATC
TTCTTGAGATCCTTTTTTTCTGCGCGTAATCTGCTGCTTGCAAACAAAAAAACCACCGCTACCAGCGGTG
GTTTGTTTGCCGGATCAAGAGCTACCAACTCTTTTTCCGAAGGTAACTGGCTTCAGCAGAGCGCAGATAC
CAAATACTGTTCTTCTAGTGTAGCCGTAGTTAGGCCACCACTTCAAGAACTCTGTAGCACCGCCTACATA
CCTCGCTCTGCTAATCCTGTTACCAGTGGCTGCTGCCAGTGGCGATAAGTCGTGTCTTACCGGGTTGGAC
TCAAGACGATAGTTACCGGATAAGGCGCAGCGGTCGGGCTGAACGGGGGGTTCGTGCACACAGCCCAGCT
TGGAGCGAACGACCTACACCGAACTGAGATACCTACAGCGTGAGCTATGAGAAAGCGCCACGCTTCCCGA
AGGGAGAAAGGCGGACAGGTATCCGGTAAGCGGCAGGGTCGGAACAGGAGAGCGCACGAGGGAGCTTCCA
GGGGGAAACGCCTGGTATCTTTATAGTCCTGTCGGGTTTCGCCACCTCTGACTTGAGCGTCGATTTTTGT
GATGCTCGTCAGGGGGGCGGAGCCTATGGAAAAACGCCAGCAACGCGGCCTTTTTACGGTTCCTGGCCTT
TTGCTGGCCTTTTGCTCACATGTGAGGGCCTATTTCCCATGATTCCTTCATATTTGCATATACGATACAA
GGCTGTTAGAGAGATAATTGGAATTAATTTGACTGTAAACACAAAGATATTAGTACAAAATACGTGACGT
AGAAAGTAATAATTTCTTGGGTAGTTTGCAGTTTTAAAATTATGTTTTAAAATGGACTATCATATGCTTA
CCGTAACTTGAAAGTATTTCGATTTCTTGGCTTTATATATCTTGTGGAAAGGACGAAACACCGCCCGAGC
CCCGCGCCCTTTCGTTTTAGAGCTAGAAATAGCAAGTTAAAATAAGGCTAGTCCGTTATCAACTTGAAAA
AGTGGCACCGAGTCGGTGCTTTTTTAGCGCGTGCGCCAATTCTGCAGACATGAATCAACCTCTGGATTGG
GCAGAGCGCACATCGCCCACAGTCCCCGAGAAGTTGGGGGGAGGGGTCGGCAATTGAACCGGTGCCTAGA
GAAGGTGGCGCGGGGTAAACTGGGAAAGTGATGTCGTGTACTGGCTCCGCCTTTTTCCCGAGGGTGGGGG
AGAACCGTATATAAGTGCAGTAGTCGCCGTGAACGTTCTTTTTCGCAACGGGTTTGCCGCCAGAACACAG
CTCTGGCTAACTAGAGAACCCACTGTAGTGAACCGTCAGATCGCCTGGAGACGCCATCCACGATGTCCGA
GCTGATTAAGGAGAACATGCACATGAAGCTGTACATGGAGGGCACCGTGGACAACCATCACTTCAAGTGC
ACATCCGAGGGCGAAGGCAAGCCCTACGAGGGCACCCAGACCATGAGAATCAAGGTGGTCGAGGGCGGCC
CTCTCCCCTTCGCCTTCGACATCCTGGCTACTAGCTTCCTCTACGGCAGCAAGACCTTCATCAACCACAC
CCAGGGCATCCCCGACTTCTTCAAGCAGTCCTTCCCTGAGGGCTTCACATGGGAGAGAGTCACCACATAC
GAAGACGGGGGCGTGCTGACCGCTACCCAGGACACCAGCCTCCAGGACGGCTGCCTCATCTACAACGTCA
AGATCAGAGGGGTGAACTTCACATCCAACGGCCCTGTGATGCAGAAGAAAACACTCGGCTGGGAGGCCTT
CACCGAGACGCTGTACCCCGCTGACGGCGGCCTGGAAGGCAGAAACGACATGGCCCTGAAGCTCGTGGGC
GGGAGCCATCTGATCGCAAACATCAAGACCACATATAGATCCAAGAAACCCGCTAAGAACCTCAAGATGC
CTGGCGTCTACTATGTGGACTACAGACTGGAAAGAATCAAGGAGGCCAACAACGAGACCTACGTCGAGCA
GCACGAGGTGGCAGTGGCCAGATACTGCGACCTCCCTAGCAAACTGGGGCACAAGCTTAATTGATTTTAG
CGCGTGCGCCAATTCGAACGCTGACGTCATCAACCCGCTCCAAGGAATCGCGGGCCCAGTGTCACTAGGC
GGGAACACCCAGCGCGCGTGCGCCCTGGCAGGAAGATGGCTGTGAGGGACAGGGGAGTGGCGCCCTGCAA
TATTTGCATGTCGCTATGTGTTCTGGGAAATCACCATAAACGTGAAATGTCTTTGGATTTGGGAATCTTA
TAAGTTCTGTATGAGACCACGAAACACCGACGGGGTCTCCATGGCCGGCGTTTTAGAGCTAGAAATAGCA
AGTTAAAATAAGGCTAGTCCGTTATCAACTTGAAAAAGTGGCACCGAGTCGGTGCTTTTTTTGCAGACAA
ATGGCTCTAGAGGTACCCGTTACATAACTTACGGTAAATGGCCCGCCTGGCTGACCGCCCAACGACCCCC
GCCCATTGACGTCAATAGTAACGCCAATAGGGACTTTCCATTGACGTCAATGGGTGGAGTATTTACGGTA
AACTGCCCACTTGGCAGTACATCAAGTGTATCATATGCCAAGTACGCCCCCTATTGACGTCAATGACGGT
AAATGGCCCGCCTGGCATTGTGCCCAGTACATGACCTTATGGGACTTTCCTACTTGGCAGTACATCTACG
TATTAGTCATCGCTATTACCATGGTCGAGGTGAGCCCCACGTTCTGCTTCACTCTCCCCATCTCCCCCCC
CTCCCCACCCCCAATTTTGTATTTATTTATTTTTTAATTATTTTGTGCAGCGATGGGGGCGGGGGGGGGG
GGGGGGCGCGCGCCAGGCGGGGCGGGGCGGGGCGG
Features (pLannotate 1.2.2; 23 found; start..end, strand, type, name):
    110..337     +  intron         hybrid intron: hybrid between chicken β-actin (CBA) and minute virus of mice (MMV) introns (Gray et al., 2011)
    475..2190    +  CDS            Cas9(N): N-terminal portion of Streptococcus pyogenes Cas9 (Zetsche et al., 2015)
   2077..4575    +  CDS            Cas9(C): C-terminal portion of Streptococcus pyogenes Cas9 (Zetsche et al., 2015)
   4576..4623    +  CDS            nucleoplasmin NLS: bipartite nuclear localization signal from nucleoplasmin
   4657..4768    +  polyA_signal   bGH poly(A) signal: bovine growth hormone polyadenylation signal
   4873..5013    +  repeat_region  AAV2 ITR: inverted terminal repeat of adeno-associated virus serotype 2 inverted
   5018..5069    -  misc_feature   bom (fragment): basis of mobility region from pBR322
   5088..5543    +  rep_origin     f1 ori (sequence partly withheld): f1 bacteriophage origin of replication; arrow indicates direction of (+) strand synthesis
   5544..5593    -  misc_feature   bom (fragment): basis of mobility region from pBR322
   5695..5730    -  CDS            rop (fragment): Rop protein, which maintains plasmids at low copy number; rop
   5825..5929    +  promoter       AmpR promoter: bla
   5930..6790    +  CDS            AmpR: β-lactamase; bla; confers resistance to ampicillin, carbenicillin, and related antibiotics
   6961..7549    +  rep_origin     ori: high-copy-number ColE1/pMB1/pBR322/pUC origin of replication
   7611..7851    +  promoter       U6 promoter: RNA polymerase III promoter for human U6 snRNA
   7881..7956    +  misc_RNA       gRNA scaffold: guide RNA scaffold for the Streptococcus pyogenes CRISPR/Cas9 system
   8006..8217    +  promoter       EF-1α core promoter: core promoter for human elongation factor EF-1α
   8218..8242    +  LTR            5' LTR (truncated) (fragment): truncated 5' long terminal repeat (LTR) from HIV-1
   8243..8267    +  promoter       TRE3GV promoter (fragment): 3rd-generation Tet-responsive promoter that can be activated by binding of Tet-On® 3G, optimized for retroviral and lentiviral vectors
   8280..8978    +  CDS            TagBFP: TagBFP is a basic (constitutively fluorescent) blue fluorescent protein published in 2008, derived from Entacmaea quadricolor. It is reported to be a very rapidly-maturing monomer with very low acid sensitivity.
   9003..9217    +  promoter       H1 promoter: human H1 RNA promoter
   9247..9322    +  misc_RNA       gRNA scaffold: guide RNA scaffold for the Streptococcus pyogenes CRISPR/Cas9 system
   9355..9640    +  enhancer       CMV enhancer: human cytomegalovirus immediate early enhancer; contains an 18-bp deletion relative to the standard CMV enhancer
   9642..109     +  promoter       chicken β-actin promoter (across the origin): contains a 21-bp deletion relative to the standard chicken β-actin promoter
