[The description below was written by a language model from this plasmid's Addgene catalogue record and pLannotate feature annotations shown in this document.]
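Description:
pUC CBA-SpCas9D10Anickase.EF1a-BFP.sgLMNApair3 is a mammalian expression plasmid built on the pX460 backbone that delivers a paired-nickase CRISPR system directed at the human LMNA locus. It is maintained in E. coli as a high-copy plasmid through a ColE1/pUC-type origin with ampicillin selection (AmpR under its own bla promoter). An f1 phage origin and a single annotated AAV2 ITR are also present, apparently as backbone remnants. The catalogue lists a total size of 6,815 bp, whereas the annotated sequence record is 9,792 nt and is labelled a partial NGS result. The two figures do not agree, and the record does not explain the difference.

The plasmid carries four expression units. A CMV enhancer, chicken β-actin promoter and hybrid CBA/MVM intron (the "CBA" arrangement) drive Streptococcus pyogenes Cas9, annotated as overlapping N- and C-terminal portions that together cover the coding sequence. It is followed by a nucleoplasmin nuclear localization signal and a bGH polyadenylation signal. According to the catalogue this Cas9 carries the D10A mutation, which converts the nuclease into a nickase that cuts only one DNA strand. Two RNA polymerase III cassettes, one with the human U6 promoter and one with the H1 promoter, each precede an S. pyogenes gRNA scaffold and express the two LMNA guides of "pair 3". Offset nicks on opposite strands produce a double-strand break that the depositor describes as having 37 bp 3' overhangs. An EF-1α core promoter drives TagBFP, which marks transfected cells with blue fluorescence. The short HIV-1 LTR and TRE3GV fragments annotated just downstream of the promoter are probably incidental matches.

The stated purpose is a Cas9-based homologous recombination reporter assay at LMNA, used to study DNA repair pathway choice at breaks with defined end structures. The record does not describe the accompanying donor template.
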