Addgene plasmid #98974: pUC CBA-SpCas9D10Anickase.EF1a-BFP.sgLMNApair3
Purpose: Cas9 Homologous Recombination Reporter. SpCas9D10A nickase and a pair of sgRNAs targeting hLMNA. Generates breaks with 37bp 3' overhangs. TagBFP.
Depositing lab: Jan Karlseder. Publication: Regulation of DNA repair pathway choice in S and G2 phases by the NHEJ inhibitor CYREN. Arnoult N, Correia A, Ma J, Merlo A, Garcia-Gomez S, Maric M, Tognetti M, Benner CW, Boulton SJ, Saghatelian A, Karlseder J. Nature. 2017 Sep 20;549(7673):548-552. doi: 10.1038/nature24023. PubMed 28959974.
Backbone
  Vector backbone: pX460
  Backbone manufacturer: Feng Zhang
  Total vector size (bp): 6815
  Vector type: Mammalian Expression
Growth in bacteria
  Bacterial resistance: Ampicillin, 100 μg/mL
  Growth temperature: 37°C
  Growth strain: DH5alpha
  Copy number: High Copy
Gene/Insert
  Gene/Insert name: LMNA sgRNAs pair 3 and Cas9(D10A)
  Species: H. sapiens (human)
Terms and licenses: Academic/Nonprofit Terms; Industry Terms: Not Available to Industry
How to cite: pUC CBA-SpCas9D10Anickase.EF1a-BFP.sgLMNApair3 was a gift from Jan Karlseder (Addgene plasmid # 98974 ; http://n2t.net/addgene:98974 ; RRID:Addgene_98974)
